>Addgene plasmid #126923 | (SUMO)5-(SIM)10 | addgene full sequence | sequence record 255302 | Addgene NGS Result
ATGAAAACTGAAGAAGGTAAACTGGTAATCTGGATTAACGGCGATAAAGGCTATAACGGTCTCGCTGAAG
TCGGTAAGAAATTCGAGAAAGATACCGGAATTAAAGTCACCGTTGAGCATCCGGATAAACTGGAAGAGAA
ATTCCCACAGGTTGCGGCAACTGGCGATGGCCCTGACATTATCTTCTGGGCACACGACCGCTTTGGTGGC
TACGCTCAATCTGGCCTGTTGGCTGAAATCACCCCGGACAAAGCGTTCCAGGACAAGCTGTATCCGTTTA
CCTGGGATGCCGTACGTTACAACGGCAAGCTGATTGCTTACCCGATCGCTGTTGAAGCGTTATCGCTGAT
TTATAACAAAGATCTGCTGCCGAACCCGCCAAAAACCTGGGAAGAGATCCCGGCGCTGGATAAAGAACTG
AAAGCGAAAGGTAAGAGCGCGCTGATGTTCAACCTGCAAGAACCGTACTTCACCTGGCCGCTGATTGCTG
CTGACGGGGGTTATGCGTTCAAGTATGAAAACGGCAAGTACGACATTAAAGACGTGGGCGTGGATAACGC
TGGCGCGAAAGCGGGTCTGACCTTCCTGGTTGACCTGATTAAAAACAAACACATGAATGCAGACACCGAT
TACTCCATCGCAGAAGCTGCCTTTAATAAAGGCGAAACAGCGATGACCATCAACGGCCCGTGGGCATGGT
CCAACATCGACACCAGCAAAGTGAATTATGGTGTAACGGTACTGCCGACCTTCAAGGGTCAACCATCCAA
ACCGTTCGTTGGCGTGCTGAGCGCAGGTATTAACGCCGCCAGTCCGAACAAAGAGCTGGCAAAAGAGTTC
CTCGAAAACTATCTGCTGACTGATGAAGGTCTGGAAGCGGTTAATAAAGACAAACCGCTGGGTGCCGTAG
CGCTGAAGTCTTACGAGGAAGAGTTGGCGAAAGATCCACGTATTGCCGCCACCATGGAAAACGCCCAGAA
AGGTGAAATCATGCCGAACATCCCGCAGATGTCCGCTTTCTGGTATGCCGTGCGTACTGCGGTGATCAAC
GCCGCCAGCGGTCGTCAGACTGTCGATGAAGCCCTGAAAGACGCGCAGACTAATTCGAGCTCGAACAACA
ACAACAATAACAATAACAACAACCTCGGGATCGAGGGAAGGATTTCAGAATTTGAAAACCTGTATTTTCA
GGGCCATATGGGTGGGAGTTGGGGAGGGTCTATGTCAGAAGAGAAGCCTAAGGAGGGCGTGAAAACCGAG
AATGACCACATTAACTTGAAGGTTGCTGGACAGGATGGGTCCGTGGTTCAGTTCAAAATTAAACGCCACA
CACCGTTGTCGAAACTGATGAAAGCGTACAGCGAACGCCAGGGTCTTTCTATGCGTCAGATTCGCTTCCG
CTTTGATGGTCAACCGATTAATGAAACGGACACGCCGGCACAGCTGGAGATGGAGGATGAAGACACTATC
GACGTATTTCAGCAGCAGACCGTCGTAGGGGGCTCCGGCGGAAGCGGGGGGTCGGGAGGTTCCATGAGCG
AAGAGAAACCAAAAGAAGGAGTTAAAACCGAAAACGACCATATCAACCTGAAGGTCGCCGGTCAGGACGG
CTCAGTCGTGCAGTTCAAGATTAAACGTCATACCCCATTAAGTAAGCTGATGAAGGCGTATAGTGAGCGC
CAAGGCTTGTCGATGCGCCAGATTCGTTTTCGCTTTGATGGTCAGCCAATCAACGAAACCGACACCCCGG
CGCAGCTGGAAATGGAAGATGAAGATACCATCGATGTGTTCCAACAGCAAACGGTTGTTGGCGGAAGCGG
CGGGAGCGGTGGTAGCGGGGGTTCTATGTCCGAAGAAAAACCGAAAGAGGGTGTGAAGACTGAAAACGAC
CACATTAATCTGAAGGTGGCGGGCCAGGACGGTTCCGTTGTTCAGTTTAAAATCAAACGTCACACCCCGC
TGTCGAAACTGATGAAAGCCTATAGCGAACGTCAAGGGCTGAGCATGCGTCAAATTCGTTTTCGCTTTGA
TGGTCAGCCAATCAACGAAACCGATACACCGGCGCAGCTGGAGATGGAAGACGAGGACACCATTGACGTC
TTCCAGCAACAAACTGTAGTGGGTGGCTCCGGTGGCTCTGGTGGGTCTGGTGGCTCGATGAGTGAGGAAA
AACCCAAAGAAGGCGTCAAGACTGAGAACGATCATATTAACCTGAAAGTCGCGGGTCAAGATGGTTCAGT
GGTGCAGTTCAAAATTAAACGCCACACCCCGCTGTCAAAGCTGATGAAAGCCTATAGTGAGCGTCAAGGT
CTGTCGATGCGCCAGATCCGCTTTCGCTTTGATGGTCAGCCAATCAACGAGACAGACACTCCGGCACAAC
TGGAGATGGAAGATGAAGACACCATCGATGTTTTTCAACAGCAGACCGTGGTGGGAGGGAGCGGCGGTAG
CGGGGGATCAGGTGGTAGTATGTCTGAGGAAAAGCCGAAGGAAGGGGTAAAGACCGAAAATGATCACATT
AATCTGAAAGTTGCGGGCCAAGATGGTAGTGTAGTGCAATTTAAAATCAAGCGTCACACCCCGTTATCTA
AACTGATGAAAGCATATAGCGAACGCCAAGGCCTGTCTATGCGCCAGATTCGCTTTCGCTTTGACGGGCA
ACCAATTAATGAAACGGACACCCCGGCACAACTGGAAATGGAAGACGAGGATACTATTGACGTGTTTCAG
CAACAGACAGTGGTCGGCGGCTCCGGTGGATCTGGTGGCTCTTGGGGTGGGAGCAAAGTAGATGTGATCG
ACTTGACCATCGAAAGCAGCAGCGACGAAGAAGAAGATCCGCCTGCCAAACGCGGCGGTAGCGGTGGCTC
TGGCGGGAGCGGCGGCTCGAAAGTTGATGTCATTGACCTTACAATTGAATCTTCGAGCGATGAAGAGGAA
GATCCTCCAGCGAAACGTGGCGGCTCGGGAGGTTCGGGCGGCAGCGGCGGAAGCAAAGTCGATGTAATTG
ACTTAACGATCGAATCTAGCAGCGATGAAGAAGAAGATCCACCGGCTAAACGTGGGGGCTCAGGGGGTTC
TGGCGGTTCAGGCGGCAGTAAAGTTGACGTGATTGACCTCACCATCGAAAGCAGTAGCGACGAGGAAGAA
GATCCACCAGCAAAACGCGGAGGGAGCGGGGGCAGCGGCGGCAGCGGCGGATCTAAAGTGGACGTTATCG
ATCTGACGATCGAAAGCAGTAGCGATGAGGAAGAGGACCCGCCGACGAAACGGGGCGGCTCGGGGGGATC
CGGTGGCTCTTGGGGTGGGAGCAAAGTAGATGTGATCGACTTGACCATCGAAAGCAGCAGCGACGAAGAA
GAAGATCCGCCTGCCAAACGCGGCGGTAGCGGTGGCTCTGGCGGGAGCGGCGGCTCGAAAGTTGATGTCA
TTGACCTTACAATTGAATCTTCGAGCGATGAAGAGGAAGATCCTCCAGCGAAACGTGGCGGCTCGGGAGG
TTCGGGCGGCAGCGGCGGAAGCAAAGTCGATGTAATTGACTTAACGATCGAATCTAGCAGCGATGAAGAA
GAAGATCCACCGGCTAAACGTGGGGGCTCAGGGGGTTCTGGCGGTTCAGGCGGCAGTAAAGTTGACGTGA
TTGACCTCACCATCGAAAGCAGTAGCGACGAGGAAGAAGATCCACCAGCAAAACGCGGAGGGAGCGGGGG
CAGCGGCGGCAGCGGCGGATCTAAAGTGGACGTTATCGATCTGACGATCGAAAGCAGTAGCGATGAGGAA
GAGGACCCGCCGGCGAAACGGGGCGGCTCGTGCGGGAGATCCGAAAACCTGTATTTTCAGGGCCATCATC
ATCATCATCACTGAAAGCTTGGCACTGGCCGTCGTTTTACAACGTCGTGACTGGGAAAACCCTGGCGTTA
CCCAACTTAATCGCCTTGCAGCACATCCCCCTTTCGCCAGCTGGCGTAATAGCGAAGAGGCCCGCACCGA
TCGCCCTTCCCAACAGTTGCGCAGCCTGAATGGCGAATGGCAGCTTGGCTGTTTTGGCGGATGAGATAAG
ATTTTCAGCCTGATACAGATTAAATCAGAACGCAGAAGCGGTCTGATAAAACAGAATTTGCCTGGCGGCA
GTAGCGCGGTGGTCCCACCTGACCCCATGCCGAACTCAGAAGTGAAACGCCGTAGCGCCGATGGTAGTGT
GGGGTCTCCCCATGCGAGAGTAGGGAACTGCCAGGCATCAAATAAAACGAAAGGCTCAGTCGAAAGACTG
GGCCTTTCGTTTTATCTGTTGTTTGTCGGTGAACGCTCTCCTGAGTAGGACAAATCCGCCGGGAGCGGAT
TTGAACGTTGCGAAGCAACGGCCCGGAGGGTGGCGGGCAGGACGCCCGCCATAAACTGCCAGGCATCAAA
TTAAGCAGAAGGCCATCCTGACGGATGGCCTTTTTGCGTTTCTACAAACTCTTTTGTTTATTTTTCTAAA
TACATTCAAATATGTATCCGCTCATGAGACAATAACCCTGATAAATGCTTCAATAATATTGAAAAAGGAA
GAGTATGAGTATTCAACATTTCCGTGTCGCCCTTATTCCCTTTTTTGCGGCATTTTGCCTTCCTGTTTTT
GCTCACCCAGAAACGCTGGTGAAAGTAAAAGATGCTGAAGATCAGTTGGGTGCACGAGTGGGTTACATCG
AACTGGATCTCAACAGCGGTAAGATCCTTGAGAGTTTTCGCCCCGAAGAACGTTTCCCAATGATGAGCAC
TTTTAAAGTTCTGCTATGTGGCGCGGTATTATCCCGTGTTGACGCCGGGCAAGAGCAACTCGGTCGCCGC
ATACACTATTCTCAGAATGACTTGGTTGAGTACTCACCAGTCACAGAAAAGCATCTTACGGATGGCATGA
CAGTAAGAGAATTATGCAGTGCTGCCATAACCATGAGTGATAACACTGCGGCCAACTTACTTCTGACAAC
GATCGGAGGACCGAAGGAGCTAACCGCTTTTTTGCACAACATGGGGGATCATGTAACTCGCCTTGATCGT
TGGGAACCGGAGCTGAATGAAGCCATACCAAACGACGAGCGTGACACCACGATGCCTGTAGCAATGGCAA
CAACGTTGCGCAAACTATTAACTGGCGAACTACTTACTCTAGCTTCCCGGCAACAATTAATAGACTGGAT
GGAGGCGGATAAAGTTGCAGGACCACTTCTGCGCTCGGCCCTTCCGGCTGGCTGGTTTATTGCTGATAAA
TCTGGAGCCGGTGAGCGTGGGTCTCGCGGTATCATTGCAGCACTGGGGCCAGATGGTAAGCCCTCCCGTA
TCGTAGTTATCTACACGACGGGGAGTCAGGCAACTATGGATGAACGAAATAGACAGATCGCTGAGATAGG
TGCCTCACTGATTAAGCATTGGTAACTGTCAGACCAAGTTTACTCATATATACTTTAGATTGATT
[38 nt withheld, positions 5456-5493]
A
[37 nt withheld, positions 5495-5531]
ATTTTGTTAAAATTCGCGTTAAATTTTTGTTAAATCAGCTCATTTTTTAACCAATAGGCCGAAATCGGCA
AAATCCCTTATAAATCAAAAGAATAGCCCGAGATAGGGT
[37 nt withheld, positions 5641-5677]
AAAGAACGTGGACTCCAACGTCAAAGG
[141 nt withheld, positions 5705-5845]
G
[125 nt withheld, positions 5847-5971]
AAAGGATCTAGGTGAAGATCCTTTTTGATAATCTCATGACCAAAATCCCTTAACGTGAGTTTTCGTTCCA
CTGAGCGTCAGACCCCGTAGAAAAGATCAAAGGATCTTCTTGAGATCCTTTTTTTCTGCGCGTAATCTGC
TGCTTGCAAACAAAAAAACCACCGCTACCAGCGGTGGTTTGTTTGCCGGATCAAGAGCTACCAACTCTTT
TTCCGAAGGTAACTGGCTTCAGCAGAGCGCAGATACCAAATACTGTCCTTCTAGTGTAGCCGTAGTTAGG
CCACCACTTCAAGAACTCTGTAGCACCGCCTACATACCTCGCTCTGCTAATCCTGTTACCAGTGGCTGCT
GCCAGTGGCGATAAGTCGTGTCTTACCGGGTTGGACTCAAGACGATAGTTACCGGATAAGGCGCAGCGGT
CGGGCTGAACGGGGGGTTCGTGCACACAGCCCAGCTTGGAGCGAACGACCTACACCGAACTGAGATACCT
ACAGCGTGAGCTATGAGAAAGCGCCACGCTTCCCGAAGGGAGAAAGGCGGACAGGTATCCGGTAAGCGGC
AGGGTCGGAACAGGAGAGCGCACGAGGGAGCTTCCAGGGGGAAACGCCTGGTATCTTTATAGTCCTGTCG
GGTTTCGCCACCTCTGACTTGAGCGTCGATTTTTGTGATGCTCGTCAGGGGGGCGGAGCCTATGGAAAAA
CGCCAGCAACGCGGCCTTTTTACGGTTCCTGGCCTTTTGCTGGCCTTTTGCTCACATGTTCTTTCCTGCG
TTATCCCCTGATTCTGTGGATAACCGTATTACCGCCTTTGAGTGAGCTGATACCGCTCGCCGCAGCCGAA
CGACCGAGCGCAGCGAGTCAGTGAGCGAGGAAGCGGAAGAGCGCCTGATGCGGTATTTTCTCCTTACGCA
TCTGTGCGGTATTTCACACCGCATGTGGTGCACTCTCAGTACACCGCATGTGGTGCACTCTCAGTACAAT
CTGCTCTGATGCCGCATAGTTAAGCCAGTATACACTCCGCTATCGCTACGTGACTGGGTCATGGCTGCGC
CCCGACACCCGCCAACACCCGCTGACGCGCCCTGACGGGCTTGTCTGCTCCCGGCATCCGCTTACAGACA
AGCTGTGACCGTCTCCGGGAGCTGCATGTGTCAGAGGTTTTCACCGTCATCACCGAAACGCGCGAGGCAG
CTGCGGTAAAGCTCATCAGCGTGGTCGTGCAGCGATTCACAGATGTCTGCCTGTTCATCCGCGTCCAGCT
CGTTGAGTTTCTCCAGAAGCGTTAATGTCTGGCTTCTGATAAAGCGGGCCATGTTAAGGGCGGTTTTTTC
CTGTTTGGTCACTGATGCCTCCGTGTAAGGGGGATTTCTGTTCATGGGGGTAATGATACCGATGAAACGA
GAGAGGATGCTCACGATACGGGTTACTGATGATGAACATGCCCGGTTACTGGAACGTTGTGAGGGTAAAC
AACTGGCGGTATGGATGCGGCGGGACCAGAGAAAAATCACTCAGGGTCAATGCCAGCGCTTCGTTAATAC
AGATGTAGGTGTTCCACAGGGTAGCCAGCAGCATCCTGCGATGCAGATCCGGAACATAATGGTGCAGGGC
GCTGACTTCCGCGTTTCCAGACTTTACGAAACACGGAAACCGAAGACCATTCATGTTGTTGCTCAGGTCG
CAGACGTTTTGCAGCAGCAGTCGCTTCACGTTCGCTCGCGTATCGGTGATTCATTCTGCTAACCAGTAAG
GCAACCCCGCCAGCCTAGCCGGGTCCTCAACGACAGGAGCACGATCATGCGCACCCGTGGCCAGGACCCA
ACGCTGCCCGAAATTCCGACACCATCGAATGGTGCAAAACCTTTCGCGGTATGGCATGATAGCGCCCGGA
AGAGAGTCAATTCAGGGTGGTGAATGTGAAACCAGTAACGTTATACGATGTCGCAGAGTATGCCGGTGTC
TCTTATCAGACCGTTTCCCGCGTGGTGAACCAGGCCAGCCACGTTTCTGCGAAAACGCGGGAAAAAGTGG
AAGCGGCGATGGCGGAGCTGAATTACATTCCCAACCGCGTGGCACAACAACTGGCGGGCAAACAGTCGTT
GCTGATTGGCGTTGCCACCTCCAGTCTGGCCCTGCACGCGCCGTCGCAAATTGTCGCGGCGATTAAATCT
CGCGCCGATCAACTGGGTGCCAGCGTGGTGGTGTCGATGGTAGAACGAAGCGGCGTCGAAGCCTGTAAAG
CGGCGGTGCACAATCTTCTCGCGCAACGCGTCAGTGGGCTGATCATTAACTATCCGCTGGATGACCAGGA
TGCCATTGCTGTGGAAGCTGCCTGCACTAATGTTCCGGCGTTATTTCTTGATGTCTCTGACCAGACACCC
ATCAACAGTATTATTTTCTCCCATGAAGACGGTACGCGACTGGGCGTGGAGCATCTGGTCGCATTGGGTC
ACCAGCAAATCGCGCTGTTAGCGGGCCCATTAAGTTCTGTCTCGGCGCGTCTGCGTCTGGCTGGCTGGCA
TAAATATCTCACTCGCAATCAAATTCAGCCGATAGCGGAACGGGAAGGCGACTGGAGTGCCATGTCCGGT
TTTCAACAAACCATGCAAATGCTGAATGAGGGCATCGTTCCCACTGCGATGCTGGTTGCCAACGATCAGA
TGGCGCTGGGCGCAATGCGCGCCATTACCGAGTCCGGGCTGCGCGTTGGTGCGGATATCTCGGTAGTGGG
ATACGACGATACCGAAGACAGCTCATGTTATATCCCGCCGTTAACCACCATCAAACAGGATTTTCGCCTG
CTGGGGCAAACCAGCGTGGACCGCTTGCTGCAACTCTCTCAGGGCCAGGCGGTGAAGGGCAATCAGCTGT
TGCCCGTCTCACTGGTGAAAAGAAAAACCACCCTGGCGCCCAATACGCAAACCGCCTCTCCCCGCGCGTT
GGCCGATTCATTAATGCAGCTGGCACGACAGGTTTCCCGACTGGAAAGCGGGCAGTGAGCGCAACGCAAT
TAATGTAAGTTAGCTCACTCATTAGGCACAATTCTCATGTTTGACAGCTTATCATCGACTGCACGGTGCA
CCAATGCTTCTGGCGTCAGGCAGCCATCGGAAGCTGTGGTATGGCTGTGCAGGTCGTAAATCACTGCATA
ATTCGTGTCGCTCAAGGCGCACTCCCGTTCTGGATAATGTTTTTTGCGCCGACATCATAACGGTTCTGGC
AAATATTCTGAAATGAGCTGTTGACAATTAATCATCGGCTCGTATAATGTGTGGAATTGTGAGCGGATAA
CAATTTCACACAGGAAACAGCCAGTCCGTTTAGGTGTTTTCACGAGCACTTCACCAACAAGGACCATAGA
TT
Features (pLannotate 1.2.2; 25 found; start..end, strand, type, name):
      1..1101    +  CDS            MBP: maltose binding protein from E. coli; malE (mutated); This version of the gene does not encode a signal sequence, so MBP will remain in the cytosol.
   1174..1194    +  CDS            TEV site: tobacco etch virus (TEV) protease recognition and cleavage site
   2158..2427    +  CDS            SUMO2 (fragment): SUMO2_BOVIN - Also known as SMT3B From Bos taurus (Bovine).
   2470..2739    +  CDS            SUMO2 (fragment): SUMO2_BOVIN - Also known as SMT3B From Bos taurus (Bovine).
   2785..2853    +  CDS            Pias2 (fragment): PIAS2_RAT - Also known as Miz1, Piasx. Experimental evidence at protein level: Swiss-Prot protein existence level 1. Functions as an E3-type small ubiquitin-like modifier (SUMO) ligase, stabilizing the interaction between UBE2I and the substrate, and as a SUMO-tethering factor. Plays a crucial role as a transcriptional coregulation in various cellular pathways, including the STAT pathway, the p53 pathway and the steroid hormone signaling pathway. The effects of this transcriptional coregulation, transactivation or silencing may vary depending upon the biological context and PIAS2 isoform studi
   3823..3843    +  CDS            TEV site: tobacco etch virus (TEV) protease recognition and cleavage site
   3844..3860    +  CDS            capTEV™ (fragment): composite tag for in vivo biotinylation, TEV protease cleavage, and 6xHis tagging
   3873..4027    +  CDS            lacZα (fragment): LacZα fragment of β-galactosidase; lacZ fragment
   4120..4235    +  ncRNA          5S rRNA: Accession: RF00001 - 5S ribosomal RNA
   4239..4325    +  terminator     rrnB T1 terminator: Escherichia coli rrnB; transcription terminator T1 from the E. coli rrnB gene
   4417..4444    +  terminator     rrnB T2 terminator: transcription terminator T2 from the E. coli rrnB gene
   4463..4554    +  promoter       AmpR promoter: bla
   4555..5415    +  CDS            AmpR: β-lactamase; bla; confers resistance to ampicillin, carbenicillin, and related antibiotics
   5457..5970    -  rep_origin     M13 ori (sequence partly withheld): M13 bacteriophage origin of replication; arrow indicates direction of (+) strand synthesis
   6081..6669    +  rep_origin     ori: high-copy-number ColE1/pMB1/pBR322/pUC origin of replication
   6855..6924    -  misc_feature   bom (fragment): basis of mobility region from pBR322
   6922..7020    -  misc_feature   bom (fragment): basis of mobility region from pBR322
   7122..7313    -  CDS            rop: Rop protein, which maintains plasmids at low copy number; rop
   7330..7710    +  CDS            YPB1_ECOLX: Protein predicted: Swiss-Prot protein existence level 4. From Escherichia coli.
   7809..7886    +  promoter       lacIq promoter: lacI (mutant); In the lacIq allele, a single base change in the promoter boosts expression of the lacI gene about 10-fold.
   7887..8969    +  CDS            lacI: lac repressor; lacI; The lac repressor binds to the lac operator to inhibit transcription in E. coli. This inhibition can be relieved by adding lactose or isopropyl-β-D-thiogalactopyranoside (IPTG).
   8982..9003    +  protein_bind   CAP binding site: CAP binding activates transcription in the presence of cAMP. E. coli catabolite activator protein
   9022..9039    +  promoter       tet promoter (fragment): E. coli promoter for tetracycline efflux protein gene
   9212..9240    +  promoter       tac promoter: strong E. coli promoter; hybrid between the trp and lac UV5 promoters
   9248..9264    +  protein_bind   lac operator: The lac repressor binds to the lac operator to inhibit transcription in E. coli. This inhibition can be relieved by adding lactose or isopropyl-β-D-thiogalactopyranoside (IPTG). lac repressor encoded by lacI
