[The description below was written by a language model from this plasmid's Addgene catalogue record and pLannotate feature annotations shown in this document.]
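Description:
(SUMO)5-(SIM)10 is a bacterial expression plasmid built on a modified NEB pMal backbone (pMal-tev) for producing a multivalent scaffold protein in E. coli. The insert encodes five tandem repeats of human SUMO3 followed by ten repeats of the SUMO-interacting motif (SIM) from PIASx, with modules separated by (GGS)4 flexible linkers and an internal BamHI site marking the junction between the SUMO and SIM blocks. It is fused downstream of a signal-sequence-less maltose binding protein, so the fusion stays cytosolic. TEV protease sites flank the cloning region and a C-terminal His6 tag was added. This layout suits amylose and nickel affinity purification followed by removal of both tags. Transcription is driven by the tac promoter with a lac operator. It is repressed by plasmid-encoded lacI, expressed from the lacIq promoter, which makes it IPTG-inducible, and it ends at the rrnB T1/T2 terminators.

The plasmid carries ampicillin resistance (bla), a pMB1/ColE1-type origin together with rop and bom, consistent with its low-copy listing, and an M13 origin for single-stranded DNA production. The automated annotation detects only two SUMO units, labelled by homology as bovine SUMO2, and one Pias2 fragment, labelled as rat. It therefore under-reports the repetitive insert and reflects nearest database matches rather than the catalogued human origin. The sequenced record is also slightly longer (9,333 nt) than the listed total size of 9,225 bp.

According to the record, the purified protein serves as a scaffold that forms phase-separated biomolecular condensates. With SIM sites in excess over SUMO, these condensates recruit SUMO-containing client proteins, supporting studies of how scaffold stoichiometry controls condensate composition.
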