Addgene plasmid #126923: (SUMO)5-(SIM)10
Purpose: Bacterial expression plasmid for multivalent scaffold of (SUMO)5-(SIM)10 biomolecular condensates to recruit SUMO-containing client proteins.
Depositing lab: Michael Rosen. Depositing organization: University of Texas Southwestern Medical Center. Publication: Compositional Control of Phase-Separated Cellular Bodies. Banani SF, Rice AM, Peeples WB, Lin Y, Jain S, Parker R, Rosen MK. Cell. 2016 Jul 28;166(3):651-663. doi: 10.1016/j.cell.2016.06.010. Epub 2016 Jun 30. PubMed 27374333.
Backbone
  Vector backbone: pMal-tev
  Backbone manufacturer: NEB
  Backbone size w/o insert (bp): 6600
  Total vector size (bp): 9225
  Modifications to backbone: tev sites added on either side of the NdeI / BamHI cloning site C-terminal His6 added, HindIII site added after C-terminal His6
  Vector type: Bacterial Expression
Growth in bacteria
  Bacterial resistance: Ampicillin, 100 μg/mL
  Growth temperature: 37°C
  Growth strain: DH5alpha
  Copy number: Low Copy
Gene/Insert
  Gene/Insert name: 5 repeats of human SUMO3 and 10 repeats of human SUMO interactive motif (SIM) from PIASx each separated by (GGS)4
  Species: H. sapiens (human)
  Insert size (bp): 2625
  Mutation: internal BamHI site between (SUMO)5 and (SIM)10
  Entrez Gene: SUMO3 (a.k.a. SMT3A, SMT3H1, SUMO-3, Smt3B)
  Promoter: tac
  Cloning method: Restriction Enzyme; 5′ cloning site NdeI (not destroyed); 3′ cloning site BamHi and BglII (destroyed during cloning)
  Sequencing primers: 5′ TGCGTACTGCGGTGATCAAC'; 3′ GTAAAACGACGGCCAGT
Terms and licenses: Academic/Nonprofit Terms; Industry Terms: Not Available to Industry
How to cite: (SUMO)5-(SIM)10 was a gift from Michael Rosen (Addgene plasmid # 126923 ; http://n2t.net/addgene:126923 ; RRID:Addgene_126923)
